Addgene plasmid #143253: TFORF1001
Purpose: Lentiviral vector for overexpressing transcription factor ORFs with unique 24-bp barcodes. Barcodes facilitate identification of transcription factors in pooled screens.
Depositing lab: Feng Zhang. Depositing organization: Broad Institute. Publication: A transcription factor atlas of directed differentiation. Joung J, Ma S, Tay T, Geiger-Schuller KR, Kirchgatterer PC, Verdine VK, Guo B, Arias-Garcia MA, Allen WE, Singh A, Kuksenko O, Abudayyeh OO, Gootenberg JS, Fu Z, Macrae RK, Buenrostro JD, Regev A, Zhang F. Cell. 2023 Jan 5;186(1):209-229.e26. doi: 10.1016/j.cell.2022.11.026. PubMed 36608654.
Backbone
  Vector backbone: pLX_TRC317
  Backbone manufacturer: Broad Institute Genetic Perturbation Platform
  Backbone size w/o insert (bp): 8264
  Vector type: Mammalian Expression, Lentiviral
  Selectable markers: Puromycin
Growth in bacteria
  Bacterial resistance: Ampicillin, 100 μg/mL
  Growth temperature: 37°C
  Growth strain: NEB Stable
  Copy number: High Copy
Gene/Insert
  Gene/Insert name: REST
  Species: H. sapiens (human)
  Insert size (bp): 3395
  Entrez Gene: REST (a.k.a. DFNA27, GINGF5, HGF5, NRSF, WT6, XBR)
  Promoter: EF1a
  Cloning method: Unknown
  Sequencing primers: 5′ GGGTGGAGACTGAAGTTAGGCCAG; 3′ CACATAGCGTAAAAGGAGCAACATAG
Terms and licenses: Academic/Nonprofit Terms; Industry Terms: Not Available to Industry
Depositor comments: NM_005612,NM_001193508,XM_011534401,ENST00000309042,ENST00000619101 . The transcription factor ORF portion of this plasmid was synthesized by Genewiz. Please test multiple small colonies in case of plasmid recombination. To make this collection available in a timely manner, a portion of this collection was not fully sequenced by Addgene. If an Addgene verified full plasmid sequence is not available, please contact us prior to placing an order to request the full sequence.
How to cite: TFORF1001 was a gift from Feng Zhang (Addgene plasmid # 143253 ; http://n2t.net/addgene:143253 ; RRID:Addgene_143253)
