[The description below was written by a language model from this plasmid's Addgene catalogue record and pLannotate feature annotations shown in this document.]
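Description:
TFORF1001 is a lentiviral mammalian expression plasmid built on the pLX_TRC317 backbone and carrying the human transcription factor REST (also known as NRSF or XBR) as an overexpression ORF. It belongs to a barcoded transcription factor ORF collection in which each construct carries a unique 24-bp barcode, so that individual factors can be identified by sequencing in pooled screens. In bacteria it is maintained through a high-copy ColE1/pUC-type origin and selected with ampicillin via the bla gene. An f1 origin and remnants of lac and T7/T3 cloning-vector sequence are also present. The record notes that the plasmid can be prone to recombination, as is common for LTR-containing vectors.

The viral portion has a third-generation, self-inactivating layout. An RSV promoter replaces the U3 region to drive genomic RNA from a truncated HIV-1 5' LTR, followed by the Ψ packaging signal with a gag fragment and the Rev response element, and it ends in a ΔU3 3' LTR with a downstream SV40 polyadenylation signal. Within the transfer cassette, an SV40 early promoter/origin region precedes a puromycin N-acetyltransferase gene for selecting transduced cells. A cPPT/CTS element, which aids nuclear import of the viral genome, follows. The EF-1α promoter then drives constitutive expression of the roughly 3.3 kb REST coding sequence, and a WPRE downstream enhances transcript stability and expression. The barcode itself is not annotated in the feature table. It may lie in the short interval between the ORF and the WPRE, where only a small U6-like fragment is called, but the record does not confirm its position. The construct is intended for stable REST overexpression, alone or in pooled screens of directed differentiation.
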