Features (pLannotate 1.2.2; 31 found; start..end, strand, type, name):
      5..231     +  promoter       RSV promoter: Rous sarcoma virus enhancer/promoter
    232..412     +  LTR            5' LTR (truncated): truncated 5' long terminal repeat (LTR) from HIV-1
    459..584     +  misc_feature   HIV-1 Ψ: packaging signal of human immunodeficiency virus type 1
    568..931     +  CDS            HIV-1 gag (fragment): gag protein from human immunodeficiency virus 1; gag
   1077..1310    +  misc_feature   RRE: The Rev response element (RRE) of HIV-1 allows for Rev-dependent mRNA export from the nucleus to the cytoplasm.
   1687..1713    +  CDS            Rev (fragment): human immunodeficiency virus 1 (HIV-1) Rev protein; rev; enhances nuclear export of unspliced and incompletely spliced viral mRNAs
   1720..1743    +  promoter       SV40 promoter (fragment): SV40 early promoter
   1744..1815    +  promoter       SV40 promoter (fragment): SV40 enhancer and early promoter
   1839..1974    +  rep_origin     SV40 ori: SV40 origin of replication
   2020..2616    +  CDS            PuroR (fragment): puromycin N-acetyltransferase; pac from Streptomyces; confers resistance to puromycin
   2665..2782    +  misc_feature   cPPT/CTS: central polypurine tract and central termination sequence of HIV-1
   2847..2913    +  CDS            small t antigen (fragment): SV40 (simian virus 40) small t antigen
   2920..4098    +  promoter       EF-1α promoter: strong constitutive promoter for human elongation factor EF-1α
   4115..7405    +  CDS            REST: REST_HUMAN - Also known as NRSF, XBR. Experimental evidence at protein level: Swiss-Prot protein existence level 1. [Isoform 3]: Binds to the 3' region of the neuron-restrictive silencer element (NRSE), with lower affinity than full-length REST isoform 1 (By similarity). Exhibits weaker repressor activity compared to isoform 1 (PubMed:11779185). May negatively regulate the repressor activity of isoform 1 by binding to isoform 1, thereby preventing its binding to NRSE and leading to derepression of target genes (PubMed:11779185). However, in another study, does not appear to be implicated in re
   7421..7474    +  promoter       U6 promoter (fragment): RNA polymerase III promoter for human U6 snRNA
   7516..8104    +  misc_feature   WPRE: woodchuck hepatitis virus posttranscriptional regulatory element
   8155..8174    +  misc_feature   cPPT/CTS (fragment): central polypurine tract and central termination sequence of HIV-1
   8176..8409    +  LTR            3' LTR (ΔU3): self-inactivating 3' long terminal repeat (LTR) from HIV-1
   8487..8608    +  polyA_signal   SV40 poly(A) signal: SV40 polyadenylation signal
   8648..8783    +  rep_origin     SV40 ori: SV40 origin of replication
   8804..8822    -  promoter       T7 promoter: promoter for bacteriophage T7 RNA polymerase
   8830..8985    +  CDS            lacZα (fragment): LacZα fragment of β-galactosidase; lacZ fragment
   8990..9418    +  rep_origin     f1 ori (sequence partly withheld): f1 bacteriophage origin of replication; arrow indicates direction of (+) strand synthesis
   9471..9575    +  promoter       AmpR promoter: bla
   9576..10436   +  CDS            AmpR: β-lactamase; bla; confers resistance to ampicillin, carbenicillin, and related antibiotics
  10607..11195   +  rep_origin     ori: high-copy-number ColE1/pMB1/pBR322/pUC origin of replication
  11378..11470   +  CDS            lacI (fragment): lac repressor; lacI; The lac repressor binds to the lac operator to inhibit transcription in E. coli. This inhibition can be relieved by adding lactose or isopropyl-β-D-thiogalactopyranoside (IPTG).
  11483..11504   +  protein_bind   CAP binding site: CAP binding activates transcription in the presence of cAMP. E. coli catabolite activator protein
  11519..11549   +  promoter       lac promoter: promoter for the E. coli lac operon
  11553..11575   +  protein_bind   lac operator (fragment): The lac repressor binds to the lac operator to inhibit transcription in E. coli. This inhibition can be relieved by adding lactose or isopropyl-β-D-thiogalactopyranoside (IPTG). lac repressor encoded by lacI
  11618..11636   +  promoter       T3 promoter: promoter for bacteriophage T3 RNA polymerase
>Addgene plasmid #143253 | TFORF1001 | addgene full sequence | sequence record 396120 | Addgene NGS Result
TTAATGTAGTCTTATGCAATACTCTTGTAGTCTTGCAACATGGTAACGATGAGTTAGCAACATGCCTTAC
AAGGAGAGAAAAAGCACCGTGCATGCCGATTGGTGGAAGTAAGGTGGTACGATCGTGCCTTATTAGGAAG
GCAACAGACGGGTCTGACATGGATTGGACGAACCACTGAATTGCCGCATTGCAGAGATATTGTATTTAAG
TGCCTAGCTCGATACATAAACGGGTCTCTCTGGTTAGACCAGATCTGAGCCTGGGAGCTCTCTGGCTAAC
TAGGGAACCCACTGCTTAAGCCTCAATAAAGCTTGCCTTGAGTGCTTCAAGTAGTGTGTGCCCGTCTGTT
GTGTGACTCTGGTAACTAGAGATCCCTCAGACCCTTTTAGTCAGTGTGGAAAATCTCTAGCAGTGGCGCC
CGAACAGGGACTTGAAAGCGAAAGGGAAACCAGAGGAGCTCTCTCGACGCAGGACTCGGCTTGCTGAAGC
GCGCACGGCAAGAGGCGAGGGGCGGCGACTGGTGAGTACGCCAAAAATTTTGACTAGCGGAGGCTAGAAG
GAGAGAGATGGGTGCGAGAGCGTCAGTATTAAGCGGGGGAGAATTAGATCGCGATGGGAAAAAATTCGGT
TAAGGCCAGGGGGAAAGAAAAAATATAAATTAAAACATATAGTATGGGCAAGCAGGGAGCTAGAACGATT
CGCAGTTAATCCTGGCCTGTTAGAAACATCAGAAGGCTGTAGACAAATACTGGGACAGCTACAACCATCC
CTTCAGACAGGATCAGAAGAACTTAGATCATTATATAATACAGTAGCAACCCTCTATTGTGTGCATCAAA
GGATAGAGATAAAAGACACCAAGGAAGCTTTAGACAAGATAGAGGAAGAGCAAAACAAAAGTAAGACCAC
CGCACAGCAAGCGGCCGCTGATCTTCAGACCTGGAGGAGGAGATATGAGGGACAATTGGAGAAGTGAATT
ATATAAATATAAAGTAGTAAAAATTGAACCATTAGGAGTAGCACCCACCAAGGCAAAGAGAAGAGTGGTG
CAGAGAGAAAAAAGAGCAGTGGGAATAGGAGCTTTGTTCCTTGGGTTCTTGGGAGCAGCAGGAAGCACTA
TGGGCGCAGCGTCAATGACGCTGACGGTACAGGCCAGACAATTATTGTCTGGTATAGTGCAGCAGCAGAA
CAATTTGCTGAGGGCTATTGAGGCGCAACAGCATCTGTTGCAACTCACAGTCTGGGGCATCAAGCAGCTC
CAGGCAAGAATCCTGGCTGTGGAAAGATACCTAAAGGATCAACAGCTCCTGGGGATTTGGGGTTGCTCTG
GAAAACTCATTTGCACCACTGCTGTGCCTTGGAATGCTAGTTGGAGTAATAAATCTCTGGAACAGATTTG
GAATCACACGACCTGGATGGAGTGGGACAGAGAAATTAACAATTACACAAGCTTAATACACTCCTTAATT
GAAGAATCGCAAAACCAGCAAGAAAAGAATGAACAAGAATTATTGGAATTAGATAAATGGGCAAGTTTGT
GGAATTGGTTTAACATAACAAATTGGCTGTGGTATATAAAATTATTCATAATGATAGTAGGAGGCTTGGT
AGGTTTAAGAATAGTTTTTGCTGTACTTTCTATAGTGAATAGAGTTAGGCAGGGATATTCACCATTATCG
TTTCAGACCCACCTCCCAACCCCGAGGGGACCCATGCATTGCATCTCAATTAGTCAGCAACCAGGTGTGG
AAAGTCCCCAGGCTCCCCAGCAGGCAGAAGTATGCAAAGCATGCGTCTCAATTAGTCAGCAACCATAGTC
CCGCCCCTAACTCCGCCCATCCCGCCCCTAACTCCGCCCAGTTCCGCCCATTCTCCGCCCCATGGCTGAC
TAATTTTTTTTATTTATGCAGAGGCCGAGGCCGCCTCGGCCTCTGAGCTATTCCAGAAGTAGTGAGGAGG
CTTTTTTGGAGGCCTAGGCTTTTGCAAAAAGCTTTCTAGAGGTACCACCGGAGCTTACCATGACCGAGTA
CAAGCCCACGGTGCGCCTCGCCACCCGCGACGACGTCCCCAGGGCCGTACGCACCCTCGCCGCCGCGTTC
GCCGACTACCCCGCCACGCGCCACACCGTCGATCCGGACCGCCACATCGAGCGGGTCACCGAGCTGCAAG
AACTCTTCCTCACGCGCGTCGGGCTCGACATCGGCAAGGTGTGGGTCGCGGACGACGGCGCCGCCGTGGC
GGTCTGGACCACGCCGGAGAGCGTCGAAGCGGGGGCGGTGTTCGCCGAGATCGGCCCGCGCATGGCCGAG
TTGAGCGGTTCCCGGCTGGCCGCGCAGCAACAGATGGAAGGCCTCCTGGCGCCGCACCGGCCCAAGGAGC
CCGCGTGGTTCCTGGCCACCGTCGGCGTCTCGCCCGACCACCAGGGCAAGGGTCTGGGCAGCGCCGTCGT
GCTCCCCGGAGTGGAGGCGGCCGAGCGCGCCGGGGTGCCCGCCTTCCTGGAGACCTCCGCGCCCCGCAAC
CTCCCCTTCTACGAGCGGCTCGGCTTCACCGTCACCGCCGACGTCGAGGTGCCCGAAGGACCGCGCACCT
GGTGCATGACCCGCAAGCCCGGTGCCAGTTAACGAATTCTAGATCTTGAGACAAATGGCAGTATTCATCC
ACAATTTTAAAAGAAAAGGGGGGATTGGGGGGTACAGTGCAGGGGAAAGAATAGTAGACATAATAGCAAC
AGACATACAAACTAAAGAATTACAAAAACAAATTACAAAAATTCAAAATTTTCGGGTTTATTACAGGGAC
AGCAGAGATCCACTTTGGCGCCGGCTCGAGGCCTGCAGGTGCAAAGATGGATAAAGTTTTAAACAGAGAG
GAATCTTTGCAGCTAATGGACCTTCTAGGTCTTGAAAGGAGTGGGAATTGGCTCCGGTGCCCGTCAGTGG
GCAGAGCGCACATCGCCCACAGTCCCCGAGAAGTTGGGGGGAGGGGTCGGCAATTGAACCGGTGCCTAGA
GAAGGTGGCGCGGGGTAAACTGGGAAAGTGATGTCGTGTACTGGCTCCGCCTTTTTCCCGAGGGTGGGGG
AGAACCGTATATAAGTGCAGTAGTCGCCGTGAACGTTCTTTTTCGCAACGGGTTTGCCGCCAGAACACAG
GTAAGTGCCGTGTGTGGTTCCCGCGGGCCTGGCCTCTTTACGGGTTATGGCCCTTGCGTGCCTTGAATTA
CTTCCACCTGGCTGCAGTACGTGATTCTTGATCCCGAGCTTCGGGTTGGAAGTGGGTGGGAGAGTTCGAG
GCCTTGCGCTTAAGGAGCCCCTTCGCCTCGTGCTTGAGTTGAGGCCTGGCCTGGGCGCTGGGGCCGCCGC
GTGCGAATCTGGTGGCACCTTCGCGCCTGTCTCGCTGCTTTCGATAAGTCTCTAGCCATTTAAAATTTTT
GATGACCTGCTGCGACGCTTTTTTTCTGGCAAGATAGTCTTGTAAATGCGGGCCAAGATCTGCACACTGG
TATTTCGGTTTTTGGGGCCGCGGGCGGCGACGGGGCCCGTGCGTCCCAGCGCACATGTTCGGCGAGGCGG
GGCCTGCGAGCGCGGCCACCGAGAATCGGACGGGGGTAGTCTCAAGCTGGCCGGCCTGCTCTGGTGCCTG
GCCTCGCGCCGCCGTGTATCGCCCCGCCCTGGGCGGCAAGGCTGGCCCGGTCGGCACCAGTTGCGTGAGC
GGAAAGATGGCCGCTTCCCGGCCCTGCTGCAGGGAGCTCAAAATGGAGGACGCGGCGCTCGGGAGAGCGG
GCGGGTGAGTCACCCACACAAAGGAAAAGGGCCTTTCCGTCCTCAGCCGTCGCTTCATGTGACTCCACGG
AGTACCGGGCGCCGTCCAGGCACCTCGATTAGTTCTCGAGCTTTTGGAGTACGTCGTCTTTAGGTTGGGG
GGAGGGGTTTTATGCGATGGAGTTTCCCCACACTGAGTGGGTGGAGACTGAAGTTAGGCCAGCTTGGCAC
TTGATGTAATTCTCCTTGGAATTTGCCCTTTTTGAGTTTGGATCTTGGTTCATTCTCAAGCCTCAGACAG
TGGTTCAAAGTTTTTTTCTTCCATTTCAGGTGTCGTGAGGCTAGCACCGCCACCATGGCCACCCAGGTAA
TGGGGCAGTCTTCTGGAGGAGGAGGGCTGTTTACCAGCAGTGGCAACATTGGAATGGCCCTGCCTAACGA
CATGTATGACTTGCATGACCTTTCCAAAGCTGAACTGGCCGCACCTCAGCTTATTATGCTGGCAAATGTG
GCCTTAACTGGGGAAGTAAATGGCAGCTGCTGTGATTACCTGGTCGGTGAAGAAAGACAGATGGCAGAAC
TGATGCCGGTTGGGGATAACAACTTTTCAGATAGTGAAGAAGGAGAAGGACTTGAAGAGTCTGCTGATAT
AAAAGGTGAACCTCATGGACTGGAAAACATGGAACTGAGAAGTTTGGAACTCAGCGTCGTAGAACCTCAG
CCTGTATTTGAGGCATCAGGTGCTCCAGATATTTACAGTTCAAATAAAGATCTTCCCCCTGAAACACCTG
GAGCGGAGGACAAAGGCAAGAGCTCGAAGACCAAACCCTTTCGCTGTAAGCCATGCCAATATGAAGCAGA
ATCTGAAGAACAGTTTGTGCATCACATCAGAGTTCACAGTGCTAAGAAATTTTTTGTGGAAGAGAGTGCA
GAGAAGCAGGCAAAAGCCAGGGAATCTGGCTCTTCCACTGCAGAAGAGGGAGATTTCTCCAAGGGCCCCA
TTCGCTGTGACCGCTGCGGCTACAATACTAATCGATATGATCACTATACAGCACACCTGAAACACCACAC
CAGAGCTGGGGATAATGAGCGAGTCTACAAGTGTATCATTTGCACATACACAACAGTGAGCGAGTATCAC
TGGAGGAAACATTTAAGAAACCATTTTCCAAGGAAAGTATACACATGTGGAAAATGCAACTATTTTTCAG
ACAGAAAAAACAATTATGTTCAGCATGTTAGAACTCATACAGGAGAACGCCCATATAAATGTGAACTTTG
TCCTTACTCAAGTTCTCAGAAGACTCATCTAACTAGACATATGCGTACTCATTCAGGTGAGAAGCCATTT
AAATGTGATCAGTGCAGTTATGTGGCCTCTAATCAACATGAAGTAACCCGCCATGCAAGACAGGTTCACA
ATGGGCCTAAACCTCTTAATTGCCCACACTGTGATTACAAAACAGCAGATAGAAGCAACTTCAAAAAACA
TGTAGAGCTACATGTGAACCCACGGCAGTTCAATTGCCCTGTATGTGACTATGCAGCTTCCAAGAAGTGT
AATCTACAGTATCACTTCAAATCTAAGCATCCTACTTGTCCTAATAAAACAATGGATGTCTCAAAAGTGA
AACTAAAGAAAACCAAAAAACGAGAGGCTGACTTGCCTGATAATATTACCAATGAAAAAACAGAAATAGA
ACAAACAAAAATAAAAGGGGATGTGGCTGGAAAGAAAAATGAAAAGTCCGTCAAAGCAGAGAAAAGAGAT
GTCTCAAAAGAGAAAAAGCCTTCTAATAATGTGTCAGTGATCCAGGTGACTACCAGAACTCGAAAATCAG
TAACAGAGGTGAAAGAGATGGATGTGCATACAGGAAGCAATTCAGAAAAATTCAGTAAAACTAAGAAAAG
CAAAAGGAAGCTGGAAGTTGACAGCCATTCTTTACATGGTCCTGTGAATGATGAGGAATCTTCAACAAAA
AAGAAAAAGAAGGTAGAAAGCAAATCCAAAAATAATAGTCAGGAAGTGCCAAAGGGTGACAGCAAAGTGG
AGGAGAATAAAAAGCAAAATACTTGCATGAAAAAAAGTACAAAGAAGAAAACTCTGAAAAATAAATCAAG
TAAGAAAAGCAGTAAGCCTCCTCAGAAGGAACCTGTTGAGAAGGGATCTGCTCAGATGGACCCTCCTCAG
ATGGGGCCTGCTCCCACAGAGGCGGTTCAGAAGGGGCCCGTTCAGGTGGAGCCGCCACCTCCCATGGAGC
ATGCTCAGATGGAGGGTGCCCAGATACGGCCTGCTCCTGACGAGCCTGTTCAGATGGAGGTGGTTCAGGA
GGGGCCTGCTCAGAAGGAGCTGCTGCCTCCCGTGGAGCCTGCTCAGATGGTGGGTGCCCAAATTGTACTT
GCTCACATGGAGCTGCCTCCTCCCATGGAGACTGCTCAGACGGAGGTTGCCCAAATGGGGCCTGCTCCCA
TGGAACCTGCTCAGATGGAGGTTGCCCAGGTAGAATCTGCTCCCATGCAGGTGGTCCAGAAGGAGCCTGT
TCAGATGGAGCTGTCTCCTCCCATGGAGGTGGTCCAGAAGGAGCCTGTTCAGATAGAGCTGTCTCCTCCC
ATGGAGGTGGTCCAGAAGGAACCTGTTAAGATAGAGCTGTCTCCTCCCATAGAGGTGGTCCAGAAGGAGC
CTGTTCAGATGGAGTTGTCTCCTCCCATGGGGGTGGTTCAGAAGGAGCCTGCTCAGAGGGAGCCACCTCC
TCCCAGAGAGCCTCCCCTTCACATGGAGCCAATTTCCAAAAAGCCTCCTCTCCGAAAAGATAAAAAGGAA
AAGTCTAACATGCAGAGTGAAAGGGCACGGAAGGAGCAAGTCCTTATTGAAGTTGGCTTAGTGCCTGTTA
AAGATAGCTGGCTTCTAAAGGAAAGTGTAAGCACAGAGGATCTCTCACCACCATCACCACCACTGCCAAA
GGAAAATTTAAGAGAAGAGGCATCAGGAGACCAAAAATTACTCAACACAGGTGAAGGAAATAAAGAAGCC
CCTCTTCAGAAAGTAGGAGCAGAAGAGGCAGATGAGAGCCTACCTGGTCTTGCTGCTAATATCAACGAAT
CTACCCATATTTCATCCTCTGGACAAAACTTGAATACGCCAGAGGGTGAAACTTTAAATGGTAAACATCA
GACTGACAGTATAGTTTGTGAAATGAAAATGGACACTGATCAGAACACAAGAGAGAATCTCACTGGTATA
AATTCAACAGTTGAAGAACCAGTTTCACCAATGCTTCCCCCTTCAGCAGTAGAAGAACGTGAAGCAGTGT
CCAAAACTGCACTGGCATCACCTCCTGCTACAATGGCAGCAAATGAGTCTCAGGAAATTGATGAAGATGA
AGGCATCCACAGCCATGAAGGAAGTGACCTAAGTGACAACATGTCAGAGGGTAGTGATGATTCTGGATTG
CATGGGGCTCGGCCAGTTCCACAAGAATCTAGCAGAAAAAATGCAAAGGAAGCCTTGGCAGTCAAAGCGG
CTAAGGGAGATTTTGTTTGTATCTTCTGTGATCGTTCTTTCAGAAAGGGAAAAGATTACAGCAAACACCT
CAATCGCCATTTGGTTAATGTGTACTATCTTGAAGAAGCAGCTCAAGGGCAGGAGTAGTAATGAACTAGT
CCGTAACTTGAAAGTATTTCGATTTCTTGGCTTTATATATCTTGTGGAAAGGACGAAAATGCAGCATTAG
GTAGGGCGGAACGCGTTAAGTCGACAATCAACCTCTGGATTACAAAATTTGTGAAAGATTGACTGGTATT
CTTAACTATGTTGCTCCTTTTACGCTATGTGGATACGCTGCTTTAATGCCTTTGTATCATGCTATTGCTT
CCCGTATGGCTTTCATTTTCTCCTCCTTGTATAAATCCTGGTTGCTGTCTCTTTATGAGGAGTTGTGGCC
CGTTGTCAGGCAACGTGGCGTGGTGTGCACTGTGTTTGCTGACGCAACCCCCACTGGTTGGGGCATTGCC
ACCACCTGTCAGCTCCTTTCCGGGACTTTCGCTTTCCCCCTCCCTATTGCCACGGCGGAACTCATCGCCG
CCTGCCTTGCCCGCTGCTGGACAGGGGCTCGGCTGTTGGGCACTGACAATTCCGTGGTGTTGTCGGGGAA
ATCATCGTCCTTTCCTTGGCTGCTCGCCTGTGTTGCCACCTGGATTCTGCGCGGGACGTCCTTCTGCTAC
GTCCCTTCGGCCCTCAATCCAGCGGACCTTCCTTCCCGCGGCCTGCTGCCGGCTCTGCGGCCTCTTCCGC
GTCTTCGCCTTCGCCCTCAGACGAGTCGGATCTCCCTTTGGGCCGCCTCCCCGCGTCGACTTTAAGACCA
ATGACTTACAAGGCAGCTGTAGATCTTAGCCACTTTTTAAAAGAAAAGGGGGGACTGGAAGGGCTAATTC
ACTCCCAACGAAGACAAGATCTGCTTTTTGCTTGTACTGGGTCTCTCTGGTTAGACCAGATCTGAGCCTG
GGAGCTCTCTGGCTAACTAGGGAACCCACTGCTTAAGCCTCAATAAAGCTTGCCTTGAGTGCTTCAAGTA
GTGTGTGCCCGTCTGTTGTGTGACTCTGGTAACTAGAGATCCCTCAGACCCTTTTAGTCAGTGTGGAAAA
TCTCTAGCAGTACGTATAGTAGTTCATGTCATCTTATTATTCAGTATTTATAACTTGCAAAGAAATGAAT
ATCAGAGAGTGAGAGGAACTTGTTTATTGCAGCTTATAATGGTTACAAATAAAGCAATAGCATCACAAAT
TTCACAAATAAAGCATTTTTTTCACTGCATTCTAGTTGTGGTTTGTCCAAACTCATCAATGTATCTTATC
ATGTCTGGCTCTAGCTATCCCGCCCCTAACTCCGCCCATCCCGCCCCTAACTCCGCCCAGTTCCGCCCAT
TCTCCGCCCCATGGCTGACTAATTTTTTTTATTTATGCAGAGGCCGAGGCCGCCTCGGCCTCTGAGCTAT
TCCAGAAGTAGTGAGGAGGCTTTTTTGGAGGCCTAGGGACGTACCCAATTCGCCCTATAGTGAGTCGTAT
TACGCGCGCTCACTGGCCGTCGTTTTACAACGTCGTGACTGGGAAAACCCTGGCGTTACCCAACTTAATC
GCCTTGCAGCACATCCCCCTTTCGCCAGCTGGCGTAATAGCGAAGAGGCCCGCACCGATCGCCCTTCCCA
ACAGTTGCGCAGCCTGAATGGCGAATGGG
[124 nt withheld, positions 8990-9113]
C
[91 nt withheld, positions 9115-9205]
A
[49 nt withheld, positions 9207-9255]
CCTTTGACGTTGGAGTCCACGTTCTTT
[37 nt withheld, positions 9283-9319]
ACCCTATCTCGGTCTATTCTTTTGATTTATAAGGGATTTTGCCGATTTCGGCCTATTGGTTAAAAAATGA
GCTGATTTAACAAAAATTTAACGCGAATTTTAACAAAATATTAACGCTTACAATTTAGGTGGCACTTTTC
GGGGAAATGTGCGCGGAACCCCTATTTGTTTATTTTTCTAAATACATTCAAATATGTATCCGCTCATGAG
ACAATAACCCTGATAAATGCTTCAATAATATTGAAAAAGGAAGAGTATGAGTATTCAACATTTCCGTGTC
GCCCTTATTCCCTTTTTTGCGGCATTTTGCCTTCCTGTTTTTGCTCACCCAGAAACGCTGGTGAAAGTAA
AAGATGCTGAAGATCAGTTGGGTGCACGAGTGGGTTACATCGAACTGGATCTCAACAGCGGTAAGATCCT
TGAGAGTTTTCGCCCCGAAGAACGTTTTCCAATGATGAGCACTTTTAAAGTTCTGCTATGTGGCGCGGTA
TTATCCCGTATTGACGCCGGGCAAGAGCAACTCGGTCGCCGCATACACTATTCTCAGAATGACTTGGTTG
AGTACTCACCAGTCACAGAAAAGCATCTTACGGATGGCATGACAGTAAGAGAATTATGCAGTGCTGCCAT
AACCATGAGTGATAACACTGCGGCCAACTTACTTCTGACAACGATCGGAGGACCGAAGGAGCTAACCGCT
TTTTTGCACAACATGGGGGATCATGTAACTCGCCTTGATCGTTGGGAACCGGAGCTGAATGAAGCCATAC
CAAACGACGAGCGTGACACCACGATGCCTGTAGCAATGGCAACAACGTTGCGCAAACTATTAACTGGCGA
ACTACTTACTCTAGCTTCCCGGCAACAATTAATAGACTGGATGGAGGCGGATAAAGTTGCAGGACCACTT
CTGCGCTCGGCCCTTCCGGCTGGCTGGTTTATTGCTGATAAATCTGGAGCCGGTGAGCGTGGGTCTCGCG
GTATCATTGCAGCACTGGGGCCAGATGGTAAGCCCTCCCGTATCGTAGTTATCTACACGACGGGGAGTCA
GGCAACTATGGATGAACGAAATAGACAGATCGCTGAGATAGGTGCCTCACTGATTAAGCATTGGTAACTG
TCAGACCAAGTTTACTCATATATACTTTAGATTGATTTAAAACTTCATTTTTAATTTAAAAGGATCTAGG
TGAAGATCCTTTTTGATAATCTCATGACCAAAATCCCTTAACGTGAGTTTTCGTTCCACTGAGCGTCAGA
CCCCGTAGAAAAGATCAAAGGATCTTCTTGAGATCCTTTTTTTCTGCGCGTAATCTGCTGCTTGCAAACA
AAAAAACCACCGCTACCAGCGGTGGTTTGTTTGCCGGATCAAGAGCTACCAACTCTTTTTCCGAAGGTAA
CTGGCTTCAGCAGAGCGCAGATACCAAATACTGTTCTTCTAGTGTAGCCGTAGTTAGGCCACCACTTCAA
GAACTCTGTAGCACCGCCTACATACCTCGCTCTGCTAATCCTGTTACCAGTGGCTGCTGCCAGTGGCGAT
AAGTCGTGTCTTACCGGGTTGGACTCAAGACGATAGTTACCGGATAAGGCGCAGCGGTCGGGCTGAACGG
GGGGTTCGTGCACACAGCCCAGCTTGGAGCGAACGACCTACACCGAACTGAGATACCTACAGCGTGAGCT
ATGAGAAAGCGCCACGCTTCCCGAAGGGAGAAAGGCGGACAGGTATCCGGTAAGCGGCAGGGTCGGAACA
GGAGAGCGCACGAGGGAGCTTCCAGGGGGAAACGCCTGGTATCTTTATAGTCCTGTCGGGTTTCGCCACC
TCTGACTTGAGCGTCGATTTTTGTGATGCTCGTCAGGGGGGCGGAGCCTATGGAAAAACGCCAGCAACGC
GGCCTTTTTACGGTTCCTGGCCTTTTGCTGGCCTTTTGCTCACATGTTCTTTCCTGCGTTATCCCCTGAT
TCTGTGGATAACCGTATTACCGCCTTTGAGTGAGCTGATACCGCTCGCCGCAGCCGAACGACCGAGCGCA
GCGAGTCAGTGAGCGAGGAAGCGGAAGAGCGCCCAATACGCAAACCGCCTCTCCCCGCGCGTTGGCCGAT
TCATTAATGCAGCTGGCACGACAGGTTTCCCGACTGGAAAGCGGGCAGTGAGCGCAACGCAATTAATGTG
AGTTAGCTCACTCATTAGGCACCCCAGGCTTTACACTTTATGCTTCCGGCTCGTATGTTGTGTGGAATTG
TGAGCGGATAACAATTTCACACAGGAAACAGCTATGACCATGATTACGCCAAGCGCGCAATTAACCCTCA
CTAAAGGGAACAAAAGCTGGAGCTGCAAGC
