>Addgene plasmid #143253 | TFORF1001 | depositor partial sequence | sequence record 281897 | Insert
ACCGCCACCATGGCCACCCAGGTAATGGGGCAGTCTTCTGGAGGAGGAGGGCTGTTTACCAGCAGTGGCA
ACATTGGAATGGCCCTGCCTAACGACATGTATGACTTGCATGACCTTTCCAAAGCTGAACTGGCCGCACC
TCAGCTTATTATGCTGGCAAATGTGGCCTTAACTGGGGAAGTAAATGGCAGCTGCTGTGATTACCTGGTC
GGTGAAGAAAGACAGATGGCAGAACTGATGCCGGTTGGGGATAACAACTTTTCAGATAGTGAAGAAGGAG
AAGGACTTGAAGAGTCTGCTGATATAAAAGGTGAACCTCATGGACTGGAAAACATGGAACTGAGAAGTTT
GGAACTCAGCGTCGTAGAACCTCAGCCTGTATTTGAGGCATCAGGTGCTCCAGATATTTACAGTTCAAAT
AAAGATCTTCCCCCTGAAACACCTGGAGCGGAGGACAAAGGCAAGAGCTCGAAGACCAAACCCTTTCGCT
GTAAGCCATGCCAATATGAAGCAGAATCTGAAGAACAGTTTGTGCATCACATCAGAGTTCACAGTGCTAA
GAAATTTTTTGTGGAAGAGAGTGCAGAGAAGCAGGCAAAAGCCAGGGAATCTGGCTCTTCCACTGCAGAA
GAGGGAGATTTCTCCAAGGGCCCCATTCGCTGTGACCGCTGCGGCTACAATACTAATCGATATGATCACT
ATACAGCACACCTGAAACACCACACCAGAGCTGGGGATAATGAGCGAGTCTACAAGTGTATCATTTGCAC
ATACACAACAGTGAGCGAGTATCACTGGAGGAAACATTTAAGAAACCATTTTCCAAGGAAAGTATACACA
TGTGGAAAATGCAACTATTTTTCAGACAGAAAAAACAATTATGTTCAGCATGTTAGAACTCATACAGGAG
AACGCCCATATAAATGTGAACTTTGTCCTTACTCAAGTTCTCAGAAGACTCATCTAACTAGACATATGCG
TACTCATTCAGGTGAGAAGCCATTTAAATGTGATCAGTGCAGTTATGTGGCCTCTAATCAACATGAAGTA
ACCCGCCATGCAAGACAGGTTCACAATGGGCCTAAACCTCTTAATTGCCCACACTGTGATTACAAAACAG
CAGATAGAAGCAACTTCAAAAAACATGTAGAGCTACATGTGAACCCACGGCAGTTCAATTGCCCTGTATG
TGACTATGCAGCTTCCAAGAAGTGTAATCTACAGTATCACTTCAAATCTAAGCATCCTACTTGTCCTAAT
AAAACAATGGATGTCTCAAAAGTGAAACTAAAGAAAACCAAAAAACGAGAGGCTGACTTGCCTGATAATA
TTACCAATGAAAAAACAGAAATAGAACAAACAAAAATAAAAGGGGATGTGGCTGGAAAGAAAAATGAAAA
GTCCGTCAAAGCAGAGAAAAGAGATGTCTCAAAAGAGAAAAAGCCTTCTAATAATGTGTCAGTGATCCAG
GTGACTACCAGAACTCGAAAATCAGTAACAGAGGTGAAAGAGATGGATGTGCATACAGGAAGCAATTCAG
AAAAATTCAGTAAAACTAAGAAAAGCAAAAGGAAGCTGGAAGTTGACAGCCATTCTTTACATGGTCCTGT
GAATGATGAGGAATCTTCAACAAAAAAGAAAAAGAAGGTAGAAAGCAAATCCAAAAATAATAGTCAGGAA
GTGCCAAAGGGTGACAGCAAAGTGGAGGAGAATAAAAAGCAAAATACTTGCATGAAAAAAAGTACAAAGA
AGAAAACTCTGAAAAATAAATCAAGTAAGAAAAGCAGTAAGCCTCCTCAGAAGGAACCTGTTGAGAAGGG
ATCTGCTCAGATGGACCCTCCTCAGATGGGGCCTGCTCCCACAGAGGCGGTTCAGAAGGGGCCCGTTCAG
GTGGAGCCGCCACCTCCCATGGAGCATGCTCAGATGGAGGGTGCCCAGATACGGCCTGCTCCTGACGAGC
CTGTTCAGATGGAGGTGGTTCAGGAGGGGCCTGCTCAGAAGGAGCTGCTGCCTCCCGTGGAGCCTGCTCA
GATGGTGGGTGCCCAAATTGTACTTGCTCACATGGAGCTGCCTCCTCCCATGGAGACTGCTCAGACGGAG
GTTGCCCAAATGGGGCCTGCTCCCATGGAACCTGCTCAGATGGAGGTTGCCCAGGTAGAATCTGCTCCCA
TGCAGGTGGTCCAGAAGGAGCCTGTTCAGATGGAGCTGTCTCCTCCCATGGAGGTGGTCCAGAAGGAGCC
TGTTCAGATAGAGCTGTCTCCTCCCATGGAGGTGGTCCAGAAGGAACCTGTTAAGATAGAGCTGTCTCCT
CCCATAGAGGTGGTCCAGAAGGAGCCTGTTCAGATGGAGTTGTCTCCTCCCATGGGGGTGGTTCAGAAGG
AGCCTGCTCAGAGGGAGCCACCTCCTCCCAGAGAGCCTCCCCTTCACATGGAGCCAATTTCCAAAAAGCC
TCCTCTCCGAAAAGATAAAAAGGAAAAGTCTAACATGCAGAGTGAAAGGGCACGGAAGGAGCAAGTCCTT
ATTGAAGTTGGCTTAGTGCCTGTTAAAGATAGCTGGCTTCTAAAGGAAAGTGTAAGCACAGAGGATCTCT
CACCACCATCACCACCACTGCCAAAGGAAAATTTAAGAGAAGAGGCATCAGGAGACCAAAAATTACTCAA
CACAGGTGAAGGAAATAAAGAAGCCCCTCTTCAGAAAGTAGGAGCAGAAGAGGCAGATGAGAGCCTACCT
GGTCTTGCTGCTAATATCAACGAATCTACCCATATTTCATCCTCTGGACAAAACTTGAATACGCCAGAGG
GTGAAACTTTAAATGGTAAACATCAGACTGACAGTATAGTTTGTGAAATGAAAATGGACACTGATCAGAA
CACAAGAGAGAATCTCACTGGTATAAATTCAACAGTTGAAGAACCAGTTTCACCAATGCTTCCCCCTTCA
GCAGTAGAAGAACGTGAAGCAGTGTCCAAAACTGCACTGGCATCACCTCCTGCTACAATGGCAGCAAATG
AGTCTCAGGAAATTGATGAAGATGAAGGCATCCACAGCCATGAAGGAAGTGACCTAAGTGACAACATGTC
AGAGGGTAGTGATGATTCTGGATTGCATGGGGCTCGGCCAGTTCCACAAGAATCTAGCAGAAAAAATGCA
AAGGAAGCCTTGGCAGTCAAAGCGGCTAAGGGAGATTTTGTTTGTATCTTCTGTGATCGTTCTTTCAGAA
AGGGAAAAGATTACAGCAAACACCTCAATCGCCATTTGGTTAATGTGTACTATCTTGAAGAAGCAGCTCA
AGGGCAGGAGTAGTAATGAACTAGTCCGTAACTTGAAAGTATTTCGATTTCTTGGCTTTATATATCTTGT
GGAAAGGACGAAAATGCAGCATTAGGTAGGGCGGA
