>Addgene plasmid #143253 | TFORF1001 | depositor partial sequence | sequence record 281898 | Barcode
AAATGCAGCATTAGGTAGGGCGGA
